>Addgene plasmid #109116 | pEB31 (hANGPTL8-V5-His lenti) | depositor full sequence | sequence record 206258 | pEB31 (hANGPTL8-V5-His lenti) sequence 8694 bps
CCCAGGTGGCACTTTTCGGGGAAATGTGCGCGGAACCCCTATTTGTTTATTTTTCTAAATACATTCAAAT
ATGTATCCGCTCATGAGACAATAACCCTGATAAATGCTTCAATAATATTGAAAAAGGAAGAGTATGAGTA
TTCAACATTTCCGTGTCGCCCTTATTCCCTTTTTTGCGGCATTTTGCCTTCCTGTTTTTGCTCACCCAGA
AACGCTGGTGAAAGTAAAAGATGCTGAAGATCAGTTGGGTGCACGAGTGGGTTACATCGAACTGGATCTC
AACAGCGGTAAGATCCTTGAGAGTTTTCGCCCCGAAGAACGTTTTCCAATGATGAGCACTTTTAAAGTTC
TGCTATGTGGCGCGGTATTATCCCGTATTGACGCCGGGCAAGAGCAACTCGGTCGCCGCATACACTATTC
TCAGAATGACTTGGTTGAGTACTCACCAGTCACAGAAAAGCATCTTACGGATGGCATGACAGTAAGAGAA
TTATGCAGTGCTGCCATAACCATGAGTGATAACACTGCGGCCAACTTACTTCTGACAACGATCGGAGGAC
CGAAGGAGCTAACCGCTTTTTTGCACAACATGGGGGATCATGTAACTCGCCTTGATCGTTGGGAACCGGA
GCTGAATGAAGCCATACCAAACGACGAGCGTGACACCACGATGCCTGTAGCAATGGCAACAACGTTGCGC
AAACTATTAACTGGCGAACTACTTACTCTAGCTTCCCGGCAACAATTAATAGACTGGATGGAGGCGGATA
AAGTTGCAGGACCACTTCTGCGCTCGGCCCTTCCGGCTGGCTGGTTTATTGCTGATAAATCTGGAGCCGG
TGAGCGTGGGTCTCGCGGTATCATTGCAGCACTGGGGCCAGATGGTAAGCCCTCCCGTATCGTAGTTATC
TACACGACGGGGAGTCAGGCAACTATGGATGAACGAAATAGACAGATCGCTGAGATAGGTGCCTCACTGA
TTAAGCATTGGTAACTGTCAGACCAAGTTTACTCATATATACTTTAGATTGATTTAAAACTTCATTTTTA
ATTTAAAAGGATCTAGGTGAAGATCCTTTTTGATAATCTCATGACCAAAATCCCTTAACGTGAGTTTTCG
TTCCACTGAGCGTCAGACCCCGTAGAAAAGATCAAAGGATCTTCTTGAGATCCTTTTTTTCTGCGCGTAA
TCTGCTGCTTGCAAACAAAAAAACCACCGCTACCAGCGGTGGTTTGTTTGCCGGATCAAGAGCTACCAAC
TCTTTTTCCGAAGGTAACTGGCTTCAGCAGAGCGCAGATACCAAATACTGTCCTTCTAGTGTAGCCGTAG
TTAGGCCACCACTTCAAGAACTCTGTAGCACCGCCTACATACCTCGCTCTGCTAATCCTGTTACCAGTGG
CTGCTGCCAGTGGCGATAAGTCGTGTCTTACCGGGTTGGACTCAAGACGATAGTTACCGGATAAGGCGCA
GCGGTCGGGCTGAACGGGGGGTTCGTGCACACAGCCCAGCTTGGAGCGAACGACCTACACCGAACTGAGA
TACCTACAGCGTGAGCTATGAGAAAGCGCCACGCTTCCCGAAGGGAGAAAGGCGGACAGGTATCCGGTAA
GCGGCAGGGTCGGAACAGGAGAGCGCACGAGGGAGCTTCCAGGGGGAAACGCCTGGTATCTTTATAGTCC
TGTCGGGTTTCGCCACCTCTGACTTGAGCGTCGATTTTTGTGATGCTCGTCAGGGGGGCGGAGCCTATGG
AAAAACGCCAGCAACGCGGCCTTTTTACGGTTCCTGGCCTTTTGCTGGCCTTTTGCTCACATGTTCTTTC
CTGCGTTATCCCCTGATTCTGTGGATAACCGTATTACCGCCTTTGAGTGAGCTGATACCGCTCGCCGCAG
CCGAACGACCGAGCGCAGCGAGTCAGTGAGCGAGGAAGCGGAAGAGCGCCCAATACGCAAACCGCCTCTC
CCCGCGCGTTGGCCGATTCATTAATGCAGCTGGCACGACAGGTTTCCCGACTGGAAAGCGGGCAGTGAGC
GCAACGCAATTAATGTGAGTTAGCTCACTCATTAGGCACCCCAGGCTTTACACTTTATGCTTCCGGCTCG
TATGTTGTGTGGAATTGTGAGCGGATAACAATTTCACACAGGAAACAGCTATGACCATGATTACGCCAAG
CGCGCAATTAACCCTCACTAAAGGGAACAAAAGCTGGAGCTGCAAGCTTAATGTAGTCTTATGCAATACT
CTTGTAGTCTTGCAACATGGTAACGATGAGTTAGCAACATGCCTTACAAGGAGAGAAAAAGCACCGTGCA
TGCCGATTGGTGGAAGTAAGGTGGTACGATCGTGCCTTATTAGGAAGGCAACAGACGGGTCTGACATGGA
TTGGACGAACCACTGAATTGCCGCATTGCAGAGATATTGTATTTAAGTGCCTAGCTCGATACATAAACGG
GTCTCTCTGGTTAGACCAGATCTGAGCCTGGGAGCTCTCTGGCTAACTAGGGAACCCACTGCTTAAGCCT
CAATAAAGCTTGCCTTGAGTGCTTCAAGTAGTGTGTGCCCGTCTGTTGTGTGACTCTGGTAACTAGAGAT
CCCTCAGACCCTTTTAGTCAGTGTGGAAAATCTCTAGCAGTGGCGCCCGAACAGGGACTTGAAAGCGAAA
GGGAAACCAGAGGAGCTCTCTCGACGCAGGACTCGGCTTGCTGAAGCGCGCACGGCAAGAGGCGAGGGGC
GGCGACTGGTGAGTACGCCAAAAATTTTGACTAGCGGAGGCTAGAAGGAGAGAGATGGGTGCGAGAGCGT
CAGTATTAAGCGGGGGAGAATTAGATCGCGATGGGAAAAAATTCGGTTAAGGCCAGGGGGAAAGAAAAAA
TATAAATTAAAACATATAGTATGGGCAAGCAGGGAGCTAGAACGATTCGCAGTTAATCCTGGCCTGTTAG
AAACATCAGAAGGCTGTAGACAAATACTGGGACAGCTACAACCATCCCTTCAGACAGGATCAGAAGAACT
TAGATCATTATATAATACAGTAGCAACCCTCTATTGTGTGCATCAAAGGATAGAGATAAAAGACACCAAG
GAAGCTTTAGACAAGATAGAGGAAGAGCAAAACAAAAGTAAGACCACCGCACAGCAAGCGGCCGCTGATC
TTCAGACCTGGAGGAGGAGATATGAGGGACAATTGGAGAAGTGAATTATATAAATATAAAGTAGTAAAAA
TTGAACCATTAGGAGTAGCACCCACCAAGGCAAAGAGAAGAGTGGTGCAGAGAGAAAAAAGAGCAGTGGG
AATAGGAGCTTTGTTCCTTGGGTTCTTGGGAGCAGCAGGAAGCACTATGGGCGCAGCGTCAATGACGCTG
ACGGTACAGGCCAGACAATTATTGTCTGGTATAGTGCAGCAGCAGAACAATTTGCTGAGGGCTATTGAGG
CGCAACAGCATCTGTTGCAACTCACAGTCTGGGGCATCAAGCAGCTCCAGGCAAGAATCCTGGCTGTGGA
AAGATACCTAAAGGATCAACAGCTCCTGGGGATTTGGGGTTGCTCTGGAAAACTCATTTGCACCACTGCT
GTGCCTTGGAATGCTAGTTGGAGTAATAAATCTCTGGAACAGATTTGGAATCACACGACCTGGATGGAGT
GGGACAGAGAAATTAACAATTACACAAGCTTAATACACTCCTTAATTGAAGAATCGCAAAACCAGCAAGA
AAAGAATGAACAAGAATTATTGGAATTAGATAAATGGGCAAGTTTGTGGAATTGGTTTAACATAACAAAT
TGGCTGTGGTATATAAAATTATTCATAATGATAGTAGGAGGCTTGGTAGGTTTAAGAATAGTTTTTGCTG
TACTTTCTATAGTGAATAGAGTTAGGCAGGGATATTCACCATTATCGTTTCAGACCCACCTCCCAACCCC
GAGGGGACCCGACAGGCCCGAAGGAATAGAAGAAGAAGGTGGAGAGAGAGACAGAGACAGATCCATTCGA
TTAGTGAACGGATCTCGACGGTATCGGTTAACTTTTAAAAGAAAAGGGGGGATTGGGGGGTACAGTGCAG
GGGAAAGAATAGTAGACATAATAGCAACAGACATACAAACTAAAGAATTACAAAAACAAATTACAAAAAT
TCAAAATTTTCCGATAAGCTTGGGAGTTCCGCGTTACATAACTTACGGTAAATGGCCCGCCTGGCTGACC
GCCCAACGACCCCCGCCCATTGACGTCAATAATGACGTATGTTCCCATAGTAACGCCAATAGGGACTTTC
CATTGACGTCAATGGGTGGAGTATTTACGGTAAACTGCCCACTTGGCAGTACATCAAGTGTATCATATGC
CAAGTACGCCCCCTATTGACGTCAATGACGGTAAATGGCCCGCCTGGCATTATGCCCAGTACATGACCTT
ATGGGACTTTCCTACTTGGCAGTACATCTACGTATTAGTCATCGCTATTACCATGGTGATGCGGTTTTGG
CAGTACATCAATGGGCGTGGATAGCGGTTTGACTCACGGGGATTTCCAAGTCTCCACCCCATTGACGTCA
ATGGGAGTTTGTTTTGGCACCAAAATCAACGGGACTTTCCAAAATGTCGTAACAACTCCGCCCCATTGAC
GCAAATGGGCGGTAGGCGTGTACGGTGGGAGGTCTATATAAGCAGAGCTCGTTTAGTGAACCGTCAGATC
GCCTGGAGACGCCATCCACGCTGTTTTGACCTCCATAGAAGACACCGACTCTAGAACTAGTATGCCAGTG
CCTGCTCTGTGCCTGCTCTGGGCCCTGGCAATGGTGACCCGGCCTGCCTCAGCGGCCCCCATGGGCGGCC
CAGAACTGGCACAGCATGAGGAGCTGACCCTGCTCTTCCATGGGACCCTGCAGCTGGGCCAGGCCCTCAA
CGGTGTGTACAGGACCACGGAGGGACGGCTGACAAAGGCCAGGAACAGCCTGGGTCTCTATGGCCGCACA
ATAGAACTCCTGGGGCAGGAGGTCAGCCGGGGCCGGGATGCAGCCCAGGAACTTCGGGCAAGCCTGTTGG
AGACTCAGATGGAGGAGGATATTCTGCAGCTGCAGGCAGAGGCCACAGCTGAGGTGCTGGGGGAGGTGGC
CCAGGCACAGAAGGTGCTACGGGACAGCGTGCAGCGGCTAGAAGTCCAGCTGAGGAGCGCCTGGCTGGGC
CCTGCCTACCGAGAATTTGAGGTCTTAAAGGCTCACGCTGACAAGCAGAGCCACATCCTATGGGCCCTCA
CAGGCCACGTGCAGCGGCAGAGGCGGGAGATGGTGGCACAGCAGCATCGGCTGCGACAGATCCAGGAGAG
ACTCCACACAGCGGCTCTCCCAGCCGGTAAGCCTATCCCTAACCCTCTCCTCGGTCTCGATTCTACGCGT
ACCGGTCATCATCACCATCACCATTGAAGACCCGTTCGAATTCGAAGCTTGAGCTCGAGATCTGAGTCCG
GTAGCGCTAGTTCGAAGGATCCGCATGCATCTAGGGCGGCCAATTCCGCCCCTCTCCCCCCCCCTAACGT
TACTGGCCGAAGCCGCTTGGAATAAGGCCGGTGTGCGTTTGTCTATATGTGATTTTCCACCATATTGCCG
TCTTTTGGCAATGTGAGGGCCCGGAAACCTGGCCCTGTCTTCTTGACGAGCATTCCTAGGGGTCTTTCCC
CTCTCGCCAAAGGAATGCAAGGTCTGTTGAATGTCGTGAAGGAAGCAGTTCCTCTGGAAGCTTCTTGAAG
ACAAACAACGTCTGTAGCGACCCTTTGCAGGCAGCGGAACCCCCCACCTGGCGACAGGTGCCTCTGCGGC
CAAAAGCCACGTGTATAAGATACACCTGCAAAGGCGGCACAACCCCAGTGCCACGTTGTGAGTTGGATAG
TTGTGGAAAGAGTCAAATGGCTCTCCTCAAGCGTATTCAACAAGGGGCTGAAGGATGCCCAGAAGGTACC
CCATTGTATGGGATCTGATCTGGGGCCTCGGTGCACATGCTTTACATGTGTTTAGTCGAGGTTAAAAAAA
CGTCTAGGCCCCCCGAACCACGGGGACGTGGTTTTCCTTTGAAAAACACGATGATAAGCTTGCCACAACC
CACAAGGAGACGACCTTCCATGACCGAGTACAAGCCCACGGTGCGCCTCGCCACCCGCGACGACGTCCCC
CGGGCCGTACGCACCCTCGCCGCCGCGTTCGCCGACTACCCCGCCACGCGCCACACCGTCGACCCGGACC
GCCACATCGAGCGGGTCACCGAGCTGCAAGAACTCTTCCTCACGCGCGTCGGGCTCGACATCGGCAAGGT
GTGGGTCGCGGACGACGGCGCCGCGGTGGCGGTCTGGACCACGCCGGAGAGCGTCGAAGCGGGGGCGGTG
TTCGCCGAGATCGGCCCGCGCATGGCCGAGTTGAGCGGTTCCCGGCTGGCCGCGCAGCAACAGATGGAAG
GCCTCCTGGCGCCGCACCGGCCCAAGGAGCCCGCGTGGTTCCTGGCCACCGTCGGCGTCTCGCCCGACCA
CCAGGGCAAGGGTCTGGGCAGCGCCGTCGTGCTCCCCGGAGTGGAGGCGGCCGAGCGCGCCGGGGTGCCC
GCCTTCCTGGAGACCTCCGCGCCCCGCAACCTCCCCTTCTACGAGCGGCTCGGCTTCACCGTCACCGCCG
ACGTCGAGTGCCCGAAGGACCGCGCGACCTGGTGCATGACCCGCAAGCCCGGTGCCTGATAATAGGCGGC
CGCTCGAGACCTAGAAAAACAATCGATACCGTCGACAATCAACCTCTGGATTACAAAATTTGTGAAAGAT
TGACTGGTATTCTTAACTATGTTGCTCCTTTTACGCTATGTGGATACGCTGCTTTAATGCCTTTGTATCA
TGCTATTGCTTCCCGTATGGCTTTCATTTTCTCCTCCTTGTATAAATCCTGGTTGCTGTCTCTTTATGAG
GAGTTGTGGCCCGTTGTCAGGCAACGTGGCGTGGTGTGCACTGTGTTTGCTGACGCAACCCCCACTGGTT
GGGGCATTGCCACCACCTGTCAGCTCCTTTCCGGGACTTTCGCTTTCCCCCTCCCTATTGCCACGGCGGA
ACTCATCGCCGCCTGCCTTGCCCGCTGCTGGACAGGGGCTCGGCTGTTGGGCACTGACAATTCCGTGGTG
TTGTCGGGGAAGCTGACGTCCTTTCCATGGCTGCTCGCCTGTGTTGCCACCTGGATTCTGCGCGGGACGT
CCTTCTGCTACGTCCCTTCGGCCCTCAATCCAGCGGACCTTCCTTCCCGCGGCCTGCTGCCGGCTCTGCG
GCCTCTTCCGCGTCTTCGCCTTCGCCCTCAGACGAGTCGGATCTCCCTTTGGGCCGCCTCCCCGCCTGAA
TACGAGCTCGGTACCTTTAAGACCAATGACTTACAAGGCAGCTGTAGATCTTAGCCACTTTTTAAAAGAA
AAGGGGGGACTGGAAGGGCTAATTCACTCCCAACGAAGACAAGATCTGCTTTTTGCTTGTACTGGGTCTC
TCTGGTTAGACCAGATCTGAGCCTGGGAGCTCTCTGGCTAACTAGGGAACCCACTGCTTAAGCCTCAATA
AAGCTTGCCTTGAGTGCTTCAAGTAGTGTGTGCCCGTCTGTTGTGTGACTCTGGTAACTAGAGATCCCTC
AGACCCTTTTAGTCAGTGTGGAAAATCTCTAGCAGTAGTAGTTCATGTCATCTTATTATTCAGTATTTAT
AACTTGCAAAGAAATGAATATCAGAGAGTGAGAGGAACTTGTTTATTGCAGCTTATAATGGTTACAAATA
AAGCAATAGCATCACAAATTTCACAAATAAAGCATTTTTTTCACTGCATTCTAGTTGTGGTTTGTCCAAA
CTCATCAATGTATCTTATCATGTCTGGCTCTAGCTATCCCGCCCCTAACTCCGCCCATCCCGCCCCTAAC
TCCGCCCAGTTCCGCCCATTCTCCGCCCCATGGCTGACTAATTTTTTTTATTTATGCAGAGGCCGAGGCC
GCCTCGGCCTCTGAGCTATTCCAGAAGTAGTGAGGAGGCTTTTTTGGAGGCCTAGGGACGTACCCAATTC
GCCCTATAGTGAGTCGTATTACGCGCGCTCACTGGCCGTCGTTTTACAACGTCGTGACTGGGAAAACCCT
GGCGTTACCCAACTTAATCGCCTTGCAGCACATCCCCCTTTCGCCAGCTGGCGTAATAGCGAAGAGGCCC
GCACCGATCGCCCTTCCCAACAGTTGCGCAGCCTGAATGGCGAATGGG
[124 nt withheld, positions 8239-8362]
C
[91 nt withheld, positions 8364-8454]
A
[49 nt withheld, positions 8456-8504]
CCTTTGACGTTGGAGTCCACGTTCTTT
[37 nt withheld, positions 8532-8568]
ACCCTATCTCGGTCTATTCTTTTGATTTATAAGGGATTTTGCCGATTTCGGCCTATTGGTTAAAAAATGA
GCTGATTTAACAAAAATTTAACGCGAATTTTAACAAAATATTAACGTTTACAATTT
Features (pLannotate 1.2.2; 30 found; start..end, strand, type, name):
     29..133     +  promoter       AmpR promoter: bla
    134..994     +  CDS            AmpR: β-lactamase; bla; confers resistance to ampicillin, carbenicillin, and related antibiotics
   1165..1753    +  rep_origin     ori: high-copy-number ColE1/pMB1/pBR322/pUC origin of replication
   1936..2028    +  CDS            lacI (fragment): lac repressor; lacI; The lac repressor binds to the lac operator to inhibit transcription in E. coli. This inhibition can be relieved by adding lactose or isopropyl-β-D-thiogalactopyranoside (IPTG).
   2041..2062    +  protein_bind   CAP binding site: CAP binding activates transcription in the presence of cAMP. E. coli catabolite activator protein
   2077..2107    +  promoter       lac promoter: promoter for the E. coli lac operon
   2115..2131    +  protein_bind   lac operator: The lac repressor binds to the lac operator to inhibit transcription in E. coli. This inhibition can be relieved by adding lactose or isopropyl-β-D-thiogalactopyranoside (IPTG). lac repressor encoded by lacI
   2176..2194    +  promoter       T3 promoter: promoter for bacteriophage T3 RNA polymerase
   2222..2448    +  promoter       RSV promoter: Rous sarcoma virus enhancer/promoter
   2449..2629    +  LTR            5' LTR (truncated): truncated 5' long terminal repeat (LTR) from HIV-1
   2676..2801    +  misc_feature   HIV-1 Ψ: packaging signal of human immunodeficiency virus type 1
   2785..3148    +  CDS            HIV-1 gag (fragment): gag protein from human immunodeficiency virus 1; gag
   3294..3527    +  misc_feature   RRE: The Rev response element (RRE) of HIV-1 allows for Rev-dependent mRNA export from the nucleus to the cytoplasm.
   3904..4004    +  CDS            Rev (fragment): human immunodeficiency virus 1 (HIV-1) Rev protein; rev; enhances nuclear export of unspliced and incompletely spliced viral mRNAs
   4023..4140    +  misc_feature   cPPT/CTS: central polypurine tract and central termination sequence of HIV-1
   4162..4465    +  enhancer       CMV enhancer: human cytomegalovirus immediate early enhancer
   4466..4669    +  promoter       CMV promoter: human cytomegalovirus (CMV) immediate early promoter
   4752..5345    +  CDS            ANGPTL8: ANGL8_HUMAN - Also known as C19orf80, RIFL From Homo sapiens (Human).
   5346..5387    +  CDS            V5 tag: epitope tag from simian virus 5
   5428..5470    -  misc_feature   MCS (fragment): multiple cloning site
   5615..6077    +  misc_feature   IRES: internal ribosome entry site (IRES) of the encephalomyocarditis virus (EMCV)
   6110..6709    +  CDS            PuroR: puromycin N-acetyltransferase; pac from Streptomyces; confers resistance to puromycin
   6757..7345    +  misc_feature   WPRE: woodchuck hepatitis virus posttranscriptional regulatory element
   7410..7429    +  misc_feature   cPPT/CTS (fragment): central polypurine tract and central termination sequence of HIV-1
   7431..7664    +  LTR            3' LTR (ΔU3): self-inactivating 3' long terminal repeat (LTR) from HIV-1
   7736..7857    +  polyA_signal   SV40 poly(A) signal: SV40 polyadenylation signal
   7897..8032    +  rep_origin     SV40 ori: SV40 origin of replication
   8053..8071    -  promoter       T7 promoter: promoter for bacteriophage T7 RNA polymerase
   8079..8234    +  CDS            lacZα (fragment): LacZα fragment of β-galactosidase; lacZ fragment
   8239..8694    +  rep_origin     f1 ori (sequence partly withheld): f1 bacteriophage origin of replication; arrow indicates direction of (+) strand synthesis
