>Addgene plasmid #109116 | pEB31 (hANGPTL8-V5-His lenti) | addgene full sequence | sequence record 211102 | Addgene NGS Result
AGGTGGCACTTTTCGGGGAAATGTGCGCGGAACCCCTATTTGTTTATTTTTCTAAATACATTCAAATATG
TATCCGCTCATGAGACAATAACCCTGATAAATGCTTCAATAATATTGAAAAAGGAAGAGTATGAGTATTC
AACATTTCCGTGTCGCCCTTATTCCCTTTTTTGCGGCATTTTGCCTTCCTGTTTTTGCTCACCCAGAAAC
GCTGGTGAAAGTAAAAGATGCTGAAGATCAGTTGGGTGCACGAGTGGGTTACATCGAACTGGATCTCAAC
AGCGGTAAGATCCTTGAGAGTTTTCGCCCCGAAGAACGTTTTCCAATGATGAGCACTTTTAAAGTTCTGC
TATGTGGCGCGGTATTATCCCGTATTGACGCCGGGCAAGAGCAACTCGGTCGCCGCATACACTATTCTCA
GAATGACTTGGTTGAGTACTCACCAGTCACAGAAAAGCATCTTACGGATGGCATGACAGTAAGAGAATTA
TGCAGTGCTGCCATAACCATGAGTGATAACACTGCGGCCAACTTACTTCTGACAACGATCGGAGGACCGA
AGGAGCTAACCGCTTTTTTGCACAACATGGGGGATCATGTAACTCGCCTTGATCGTTGGGAACCGGAGCT
GAATGAAGCCATACCAAACGACGAGCGTGACACCACGATGCCTGTAGCAATGGCAACAACGTTGCGCAAA
CTATTAACTGGCGAACTACTTACTCTAGCTTCCCGGCAACAATTAATAGACTGGATGGAGGCGGATAAAG
TTGCAGGACCACTTCTGCGCTCGGCCCTTCCGGCTGGCTGGTTTATTGCTGATAAATCTGGAGCCGGTGA
GCGTGGGTCTCGCGGTATCATTGCAGCACTGGGGCCAGATGGTAAGCCCTCCCGTATCGTAGTTATCTAC
ACGACGGGGAGTCAGGCAACTATGGATGAACGAAATAGACAGATCGCTGAGATAGGTGCCTCACTGATTA
AGCATTGGTAACTGTCAGACCAAGTTTACTCATATATACTTTAGATTGATTTAAAACTTCATTTTTAATT
TAAAAGGATCTAGGTGAAGATCCTTTTTGATAATCTCATGACCAAAATCCCTTAACGTGAGTTTTCGTTC
CACTGAGCGTCAGACCCCGTAGAAAAGATCAAAGGATCTTCTTGAGATCCTTTTTTTCTGCGCGTAATCT
GCTGCTTGCAAACAAAAAAACCACCGCTACCAGCGGTGGTTTGTTTGCCGGATCAAGAGCTACCAACTCT
TTTTCCGAAGGTAACTGGCTTCAGCAGAGCGCAGATACCAAATACTGTTCTTCTAGTGTAGCCGTAGTTA
GGCCACCACTTCAAGAACTCTGTAGCACCGCCTACATACCTCGCTCTGCTAATCCTGTTACCAGTGGCTG
CTGCCAGTGGCGATAAGTCGTGTCTTACCGGGTTGGACTCAAGACGATAGTTACCGGATAAGGCGCAGCG
GTCGGGCTGAACGGGGGGTTCGTGCACACAGCCCAGCTTGGAGCGAACGACCTACACCGAACTGAGATAC
CTACAGCGTGAGCTATGAGAAAGCGCCACGCTTCCCGAAGGGAGAAAGGCGGACAGGTATCCGGTAAGCG
GCAGGGTCGGAACAGGAGAGCGCACGAGGGAGCTTCCAGGGGGAAACGCCTGGTATCTTTATAGTCCTGT
CGGGTTTCGCCACCTCTGACTTGAGCGTCGATTTTTGTGATGCTCGTCAGGGGGGCGGAGCCTATGGAAA
AACGCCAGCAACGCGGCCTTTTTACGGTTCCTGGCCTTTTGCTGGCCTTTTGCTCACATGTTCTTTCCTG
CGTTATCCCCTGATTCTGTGGATAACCGTATTACCGCCTTTGAGTGAGCTGATACCGCTCGCCGCAGCCG
AACGACCGAGCGCAGCGAGTCAGTGAGCGAGGAAGCGGAAGAGCGCCCAATACGCAAACCGCCTCTCCCC
GCGCGTTGGCCGATTCATTAATGCAGCTGGCACGACAGGTTTCCCGACTGGAAAGCGGGCAGTGAGCGCA
ACGCAATTAATGTGAGTTAGCTCACTCATTAGGCACCCCAGGCTTTACACTTTATGCTTCCGGCTCGTAT
GTTGTGTGGAATTGTGAGCGGATAACAATTTCACACAGGAAACAGCTATGACCATGATTACGCCAAGCGC
GCAATTAACCCTCACTAAAGGGAACAAAAGCTGGAGCTGCAAGCTTAATGTAGTCTTATGCAATACTCTT
GTAGTCTTGCAACATGGTAACGATGAGTTAGCAACATGCCTTACAAGGAGAGAAAAAGCACCGTGCATGC
CGATTGGTGGAAGTAAGGTGGTACGATCGTGCCTTATTAGGAAGGCAACAGACGGGTCTGACATGGATTG
GACGAACCACTGAATTGCCGCATTGCAGAGATATTGTATTTAAGTGCCTAGCTCGATACATAAACGGGTC
TCTCTGGTTAGACCAGATCTGAGCCTGGGAGCTCTCTGGCTAACTAGGGAACCCACTGCTTAAGCCTCAA
TAAAGCTTGCCTTGAGTGCTTCAAGTAGTGTGTGCCCGTCTGTTGTGTGACTCTGGTAACTAGAGATCCC
TCAGACCCTTTTAGTCAGTGTGGAAAATCTCTAGCAGTGGCGCCCGAACAGGGACTTGAAAGCGAAAGGG
AAACCAGAGGAGCTCTCTCGACGCAGGACTCGGCTTGCTGAAGCGCGCACGGCAAGAGGCGAGGGGCGGC
GACTGGTGAGTACGCCAAAAATTTTGACTAGCGGAGGCTAGAAGGAGAGAGATGGGTGCGAGAGCGTCAG
TATTAAGCGGGGGAGAATTAGATCGCGATGGGAAAAAATTCGGTTAAGGCCAGGGGGAAAGAAAAAATAT
AAATTAAAACATATAGTATGGGCAAGCAGGGAGCTAGAACGATTCGCAGTTAATCCTGGCCTGTTAGAAA
CATCAGAAGGCTGTAGACAAATACTGGGACAGCTACAACCATCCCTTCAGACAGGATCAGAAGAACTTAG
ATCATTATATAATACAGTAGCAACCCTCTATTGTGTGCATCAAAGGATAGAGATAAAAGACACCAAGGAA
GCTTTAGACAAGATAGAGGAAGAGCAAAACAAAAGTAAGACCACCGCACAGCAAGCGGCCGCTGATCTTC
AGACCTGGAGGAGGAGATATGAGGGACAATTGGAGAAGTGAATTATATAAATATAAAGTAGTAAAAATTG
AACCATTAGGAGTAGCACCCACCAAGGCAAAGAGAAGAGTGGTGCAGAGAGAAAAAAGAGCAGTGGGAAT
AGGAGCTTTGTTCCTTGGGTTCTTGGGAGCAGCAGGAAGCACTATGGGCGCAGCGTCAATGACGCTGACG
GTACAGGCCAGACAATTATTGTCTGGTATAGTGCAGCAGCAGAACAATTTGCTGAGGGCTATTGAGGCGC
AACAGCATCTGTTGCAACTCACAGTCTGGGGCATCAAGCAGCTCCAGGCAAGAATCCTGGCTGTGGAAAG
ATACCTAAAGGATCAACAGCTCCTGGGGATTTGGGGTTGCTCTGGAAAACTCATTTGCACCACTGCTGTG
CCTTGGAATGCTAGTTGGAGTAATAAATCTCTGGAACAGATTTGGAATCACACGACCTGGATGGAGTGGG
ACAGAGAAATTAACAATTACACAAGCTTAATACACTCCTTAATTGAAGAATCGCAAAACCAGCAAGAAAA
GAATGAACAAGAATTATTGGAATTAGATAAATGGGCAAGTTTGTGGAATTGGTTTAACATAACAAATTGG
CTGTGGTATATAAAATTATTCATAATGATAGTAGGAGGCTTGGTAGGTTTAAGAATAGTTTTTGCTGTAC
TTTCTATAGTGAATAGAGTTAGGCAGGGATATTCACCATTATCGTTTCAGACCCACCTCCCAACCCCGAG
GGGACCCGACAGGCCCGAAGGAATAGAAGAAGAAGGTGGAGAGAGAGACAGAGACAGATCCATTCGATTA
GTGAACGGATCTCGACGGTATCGGTTAACTTTTAAAAGAAAAGGGGGGATTGGGGGGTACAGTGCAGGGG
AAAGAATAGTAGACATAATAGCAACAGACATACAAACTAAAGAATTACAAAAACAAATTACAAAAATTCA
AAATTTTCCGATAAGCTTGGGAGTTCCGCGTTACATAACTTACGGTAAATGGCCCGCCTGGCTGACCGCC
CAACGACCCCCGCCCATTGACGTCAATAATGACGTATGTTCCCATAGTAACGCCAATAGGGACTTTCCAT
TGACGTCAATGGGTGGAGTATTTACGGTAAACTGCCCACTTGGCAGTACATCAAGTGTATCATATGCCAA
GTACGCCCCCTATTGACGTCAATGACGGTAAATGGCCCGCCTGGCATTATGCCCAGTACATGACCTTATG
GGACTTTCCTACTTGGCAGTACATCTACGTATTAGTCATCGCTATTACCATGGTGATGCGGTTTTGGCAG
TACATCAATGGGCGTGGATAGCGGTTTGACTCACGGGGATTTCCAAGTCTCCACCCCATTGACGTCAATG
GGAGTTTGTTTTGGCACCAAAATCAACGGGACTTTCCAAAATGTCGTAACAACTCCGCCCCATTGACGCA
AATGGGCGGTAGGCGTGTACGGTGGGAGGTCTATATAAGCAGAGCTCGTTTAGTGAACCGTCAGATCGCC
TGGAGACGCCATCCACGCTGTTTTGACCTCCATAGAAGACACCGACTCTAGAACTAGTATGCCAGTGCCT
GCTCTGTGCCTGCTCTGGGCCCTGGCAATGGTGACCCGGCCTGCCTCAGCGGCCCCCATGGGCGGCCCAG
AACTGGCACAGCATGAGGAGCTGACCCTGCTCTTCCATGGGACCCTGCAGCTGGGCCAGGCCCTCAACGG
TGTGTACAGGACCACGGAGGGACGGCTGACAAAGGCCAGGAACAGCCTGGGTCTCTATGGCCGCACAATA
GAACTCCTGGGGCAGGAGGTCAGCCGGGGCCGGGATGCAGCCCAGGAACTTCGGGCAAGCCTGTTGGAGA
CTCAGATGGAGGAGGATATTCTGCAGCTGCAGGCAGAGGCCACAGCTGAGGTGCTGGGGGAGGTGGCCCA
GGCACAGAAGGTGCTACGGGACAGCGTGCAGCGGCTAGAAGTCCAGCTGAGGAGCGCCTGGCTGGGCCCT
GCCTACCGAGAATTTGAGGTCTTAAAGGCTCACGCTGACAAGCAGAGCCACATCCTATGGGCCCTCACAG
GCCACGTGCAGCGGCAGAGGCGGGAGATGGTGGCACAGCAGCATCGGCTGCGACAGATCCAGGAGAGACT
CCACACAGCGGCTCTCCCAGCCGGTAAGCCTATCCCTAACCCTCTCCTCGGTCTCGATTCTACGCGTACC
GGTCATCATCACCATCACCATTGAAGACCCGTTCGAATTCGAAGCTTGAGCTCGAGATCTGAGTCCGGTA
GCGCTAGTTCGAAGGATCCGCATGCATCTAGGGCGGCCAATTCCGCCCCTCTCCCCCCCCCTAACGTTAC
TGGCCGAAGCCGCTTGGAATAAGGCCGGTGTGCGTTTGTCTATATGTTATTTTCCACCATATTGCCGTCT
TTTGGCAATGTGAGGGCCCGGAAACCTGGCCCTGTCTTCTTGACGAGCATTCCTAGGGGTCTTTCCCCTC
TCGCCAAAGGAATGCAAGGTCTGTTGAATGTCGTGAAGGAAGCAGTTCCTCTGGAAGCTTCTTGAAGACA
AACAACGTCTGTAGCGACCCTTTGCAGGCAGCGGAACCCCCCACCTGGCGACAGGTGCCTCTGCGGCCAA
AAGCCACGTGTATAAGATACACCTGCAAAGGCGGCACAACCCCAGTGCCACGTTGTGAGTTGGATAGTTG
TGGAAAGAGTCAAATGGCTCTCCTCAAGCGTATTCAACAAGGGGCTGAAGGATGCCCAGAAGGTACCCCA
TTGTATGGGATCTGATCTGGGGCCTCGGTGCACATGCTTTACATGTGTTTAGTCGAGGTTAAAAAAACGT
CTAGGCCCCCCGAACCACGGGGACGTGGTTTTCCTTTGAAAAACACGATGATAAGCTTGCCACAACCCAC
AAGGAGACGACCTTCCATGACCGAGTACAAGCCCACGGTGCGCCTCGCCACCCGCGACGACGTCCCCCGG
GCCGTACGCACCCTCGCCGCCGCGTTCGCCGACTACCCCGCCACGCGCCACACCGTCGACCCGGACCGCC
ACATCGAGCGGGTCACCGAGCTGCAAGAACTCTTCCTCACGCGCGTCGGGCTCGACATCGGCAAGGTGTG
GGTCGCGGACGACGGCGCCGCGGTGGCGGTCTGGACCACGCCGGAGAGCGTCGAAGCGGGGGCGGTGTTC
GCCGAGATCGGCCCGCGCATGGCCGAGTTGAGCGGTTCCCGGCTGGCCGCGCAGCAACAGATGGAAGGCC
TCCTGGCGCCGCACCGGCCCAAGGAGCCCGCGTGGTTCCTGGCCACCGTCGGCGTCTCGCCCGACCACCA
GGGCAAGGGTCTGGGCAGCGCCGTCGTGCTCCCCGGAGTGGAGGCGGCCGAGCGCGCCGGGGTGCCCGCC
TTCCTGGAGACCTCCGCGCCCCGCAACCTCCCCTTCTACGAGCGGCTCGGCTTCACCGTCACCGCCGACG
TCGAGGTGCCCGAAGGACCGCGCACCTGGTGCATGACCCGCAAGCCCGGTGCCTGATAATAGGCGGCCGC
TCGAGACCTAGAAAAACAATCGATACCGTCGACAATCAACCTCTGGATTACAAAATTTGTGAAAGATTGA
CTGGTATTCTTAACTATGTTGCTCCTTTTACGCTATGTGGATACGCTGCTTTAATGCCTTTGTATCATGC
TATTGCTTCCCGTATGGCTTTCATTTTCTCCTCCTTGTATAAATCCTGGTTGCTGTCTCTTTATGAGGAG
TTGTGGCCCGTTGTCAGGCAACGTGGCGTGGTGTGCACTGTGTTTGCTGACGCAACCCCCACTGGTTGGG
GCATTGCCACCACCTGTCAGCTCCTTTCCGGGACTTTCGCTTTCCCCCTCCCTATTGCCACGGCGGAACT
CATCGCCGCCTGCCTTGCCCGCTGCTGGACAGGGGCTCGGCTGTTGGGCACTGACAATTCCGTGGTGTTG
TCGGGGAAGCTGACGTCCTTTCCATGGCTGCTCGCCTGTGTTGCCACCTGGATTCTGCGCGGGACGTCCT
TCTGCTACGTCCCTTCGGCCCTCAATCCAGCGGACCTTCCTTCCCGCGGCCTGCTGCCGGCTCTGCGGCC
TCTTCCGCGTCTTCGCCTTCGCCCTCAGACGAGTCGGATCTCCCTTTGGGCCGCCTCCCCGCCTGAATAC
GAGCTCGGTACCTTTAAGACCAATGACTTACAAGGCAGCTGTAGATCTTAGCCACTTTTTAAAAGAAAAG
GGGGGACTGGAAGGGCTAATTCACTCCCAACGAAGACAAGATCTGCTTTTTGCTTGTACTGGGTCTCTCT
GGTTAGACCAGATCTGAGCCTGGGAGCTCTCTGGCTAACTAGGGAACCCACTGCTTAAGCCTCAATAAAG
CTTGCCTTGAGTGCTTCAAGTAGTGTGTGCCCGTCTGTTGTGTGACTCTGGTAACTAGAGATCCCTCAGA
CCCTTTTAGTCAGTGTGGAAAATCTCTAGCAGTAGTAGTTCATGTCATCTTATTATTCAGTATTTATAAC
TTGCAAAGAAATGAATATCAGAGAGTGAGAGGAACTTGTTTATTGCAGCTTATAATGGTTACAAATAAAG
CAATAGCATCACAAATTTCACAAATAAAGCATTTTTTTCACTGCATTCTAGTTGTGGTTTGTCCAAACTC
ATCAATGTATCTTATCATGTCTGGCTCTAGCTATCCCGCCCCTAACTCCGCCCATCCCGCCCCTAACTCC
GCCCAGTTCCGCCCATTCTCCGCCCCATGGCTGACTAATTTTTTTTATTTATGCAGAGGCCGAGGCCGCC
TCGGCCTCTGAGCTATTCCAGAAGTAGTGAGGAGGCTTTTTTGGAGGCCTAGGGACGTACCCAATTCGCC
CTATAGTGAGTCGTATTACGCGCGCTCACTGGCCGTCGTTTTACAACGTCGTGACTGGGAAAACCCTGGC
GTTACCCAACTTAATCGCCTTGCAGCACATCCCCCTTTCGCCAGCTGGCGTAATAGCGAAGAGGCCCGCA
CCGATCGCCCTTCCCAACAGTTGCGCAGCCTGAATGGCGAATGGG
[124 nt withheld, positions 8236-8359]
C
[91 nt withheld, positions 8361-8451]
A
[49 nt withheld, positions 8453-8501]
CCTTTGACGTTGGAGTCCACGTTCTTT
[37 nt withheld, positions 8529-8565]
ACCCTATCTCGGTCTATTCTTTTGATTTATAAGGGATTTTGCCGATTTCGGCCTATTGGTTAAAAAATGA
GCTGATTTAACAAAAATTTAACGCGAATTTTAACAAAATATTAACGCTTACAATTT
Features (pLannotate 1.2.2; 30 found; start..end, strand, type, name):
     26..130     +  promoter       AmpR promoter: bla
    131..991     +  CDS            AmpR: β-lactamase; bla; confers resistance to ampicillin, carbenicillin, and related antibiotics
   1162..1750    +  rep_origin     ori: high-copy-number ColE1/pMB1/pBR322/pUC origin of replication
   1933..2025    +  CDS            lacI (fragment): lac repressor; lacI; The lac repressor binds to the lac operator to inhibit transcription in E. coli. This inhibition can be relieved by adding lactose or isopropyl-β-D-thiogalactopyranoside (IPTG).
   2038..2059    +  protein_bind   CAP binding site: CAP binding activates transcription in the presence of cAMP. E. coli catabolite activator protein
   2074..2104    +  promoter       lac promoter: promoter for the E. coli lac operon
   2112..2128    +  protein_bind   lac operator: The lac repressor binds to the lac operator to inhibit transcription in E. coli. This inhibition can be relieved by adding lactose or isopropyl-β-D-thiogalactopyranoside (IPTG). lac repressor encoded by lacI
   2173..2191    +  promoter       T3 promoter: promoter for bacteriophage T3 RNA polymerase
   2219..2445    +  promoter       RSV promoter: Rous sarcoma virus enhancer/promoter
   2446..2626    +  LTR            5' LTR (truncated): truncated 5' long terminal repeat (LTR) from HIV-1
   2673..2798    +  misc_feature   HIV-1 Ψ: packaging signal of human immunodeficiency virus type 1
   2782..3145    +  CDS            HIV-1 gag (fragment): gag protein from human immunodeficiency virus 1; gag
   3291..3524    +  misc_feature   RRE: The Rev response element (RRE) of HIV-1 allows for Rev-dependent mRNA export from the nucleus to the cytoplasm.
   3901..4001    +  CDS            Rev (fragment): human immunodeficiency virus 1 (HIV-1) Rev protein; rev; enhances nuclear export of unspliced and incompletely spliced viral mRNAs
   4020..4137    +  misc_feature   cPPT/CTS: central polypurine tract and central termination sequence of HIV-1
   4159..4462    +  enhancer       CMV enhancer: human cytomegalovirus immediate early enhancer
   4463..4666    +  promoter       CMV promoter: human cytomegalovirus (CMV) immediate early promoter
   4749..5342    +  CDS            ANGPTL8: ANGL8_HUMAN - Also known as C19orf80, RIFL From Homo sapiens (Human).
   5343..5384    +  CDS            V5 tag: epitope tag from simian virus 5
   5425..5467    -  misc_feature   MCS (fragment): multiple cloning site
   5612..6074    +  misc_feature   IRES: internal ribosome entry site (IRES) of the encephalomyocarditis virus (EMCV)
   6107..6706    +  CDS            PuroR: puromycin N-acetyltransferase; pac from Streptomyces alboniger; confers resistance to puromycin
   6754..7342    +  misc_feature   WPRE: woodchuck hepatitis virus posttranscriptional regulatory element
   7407..7426    +  misc_feature   cPPT/CTS (fragment): central polypurine tract and central termination sequence of HIV-1
   7428..7661    +  LTR            3' LTR (ΔU3): self-inactivating 3' long terminal repeat (LTR) from HIV-1
   7733..7854    +  polyA_signal   SV40 poly(A) signal: SV40 polyadenylation signal
   7894..8029    +  rep_origin     SV40 ori: SV40 origin of replication
   8050..8068    -  promoter       T7 promoter: promoter for bacteriophage T7 RNA polymerase
   8076..8231    +  CDS            lacZα (fragment): LacZα fragment of β-galactosidase; lacZ fragment
   8236..8664    +  rep_origin     f1 ori (sequence partly withheld): f1 bacteriophage origin of replication; arrow indicates direction of (+) strand synthesis
