[The description below was written by a language model from this plasmid's Addgene catalogue record and pLannotate feature annotations shown in this document.]
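Description:
pEB31 (hANGPTL8-V5-His lenti) is a lentiviral transfer plasmid for mammalian expression of human ANGPTL8 (also called lipasin, RIFL or betatrophin), built on the pRRL-cPPT-MCS-IRES-Puro backbone. It is about 8.7 kb in total. In E. coli it is maintained through a high-copy ColE1/pUC-type origin and selected with ampicillin via the bla gene. The backbone also carries an f1 origin, an SV40 origin, and remnants of lac/lacZα cloning sequences with T3 and T7 promoters. The viral portion has a third-generation, self-inactivating layout. An RSV promoter replaces the U3 region upstream of a truncated HIV-1 5' LTR to drive genomic RNA production in packaging cells. It is followed by the Ψ packaging signal with a partial gag sequence, the Rev response element for Rev-dependent nuclear export, and the cPPT/CTS, which aids nuclear import of the reverse-transcribed genome. The ΔU3 3' LTR, followed by an SV40 polyadenylation signal, inactivates LTR promoter activity after integration.

Between the LTRs, the CMV immediate-early enhancer and promoter drive the ANGPTL8 coding sequence fused at its C terminus to a V5 epitope. The catalogue entry also lists a C-terminal 6xHis tag. This tag is not annotated separately in either feature table, although there is unannotated sequence just after V5. An EMCV IRES downstream links translation of puromycin N-acetyltransferase to the same transcript, so puromycin selection enriches for transduced cells that express the transgene. A WPRE enhances transcript stability and expression. The depositor and repository-sequenced records differ by only three nucleotides in length and give identical annotations. The construct suits transient or stable production of tagged ANGPTL8 for detection and affinity purification. The associated publication concerns how ANGPTL8 promotes ANGPTL3 binding to and inhibition of lipoprotein lipase.
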