Addgene plasmid #109116: pEB31 (hANGPTL8-V5-His lenti)
Purpose: V5 and His-tagged human ANGPTL8 in a lentiviral vector
Depositing lab: Brandon Davies. Depositing organization: University of Iowa. Publication: ANGPTL8 promotes the ability of ANGPTL3 to bind and inhibit lipoprotein lipase. Chi X, Britt EC, Shows HW, Hjelmaas AJ, Shetty SK, Cushing EM, Li W, Dou A, Zhang R, Davies BSJ. Mol Metab. 2017 Oct;6(10):1137-1149. doi: 10.1016/j.molmet.2017.06.014. Epub 2017 Jun 29. PubMed 29031715.
Backbone
  Vector backbone: pRRL-cPPT-MCS-IRES-Puro
  Backbone size w/o insert (bp): 8031
  Total vector size (bp): 8694
  Vector type: Mammalian Expression, Lentiviral
  Selectable markers: Puromycin
Growth in bacteria
  Bacterial resistance: Ampicillin, 100 μg/mL
  Growth temperature: 37°C
  Growth strain: NEB Stable
  Copy number: Unknown
Gene/Insert
  Gene/Insert name: ANGPTL8 (alt names: Lipasin; RIFL; betatrophin)
  Species: H. sapiens (human)
  Insert size (bp): 663
  Entrez Gene: ANGPTL8 (a.k.a. C19orf80, PRO1185, PVPA599, RIFL, TD26)
  Promoter: CMV
  Tag / fusion protein: V5 (C terminal on insert); 6x His (C terminal on insert)
  Cloning method: Unknown
  Sequencing primers: 5′ GTGGGAGGTCTATATAAGCAGAGCTCG; 3′ CTCACATTGCCAAAAGACG
Terms and licenses: Academic/Nonprofit Terms; Industry Terms: Not Available to Industry
How to cite: pEB31 (hANGPTL8-V5-His lenti) was a gift from Brandon Davies (Addgene plasmid # 109116 ; http://n2t.net/addgene:109116 ; RRID:Addgene_109116)
